>Addgene plasmid #85551 | FgH1tUTCyan | depositor full sequence | sequence record 165743 | FgH1tUTCyan sequence 10943 bps
GTCGACGGATCGGGAGATCTCCCGATCCCCTATGGTGCACTCTCAGTACAATCTGCTCTGATGCCGCATA
GTTAAGCCAGTATCTGCTCCCTGCTTGTGTGTTGGAGGTCGCTGAGTAGTGCGCGAGCAAAATTTAAGCT
ACAACAAGGCAAGGCTTGACCGACAATTGCATGAAGAATCTGCTTAGGGTTAGGCGTTTTGCGCTGCTTC
GCGATGTACGGGCCAGATATACGCGTTGACATTGATTATTGACTAGTTATTAATAGTAATCAATTACGGG
GTCATTAGTTCATAGCCCATATATGGAGTTCCGCGTTACATAACTTACGGTAAATGGCCCGCCTGGCTGA
CCGCCCAACGACCCCCGCCCATTGACGTCAATAATGACGTATGTTCCCATAGTAACGCCAATAGGGACTT
TCCATTGACGTCAATGGGTGGAGTATTTACGGTAAACTGCCCACTTGGCAGTACATCAAGTGTATCATAT
GCCAAGTACGCCCCCTATTGACGTCAATGACGGTAAATGGCCCGCCTGGCATTATGCCCAGTACATGACC
TTATGGGACTTTCCTACTTGGCAGTACATCTACGTATTAGTCATCGCTATTACCATGGTGATGCGGTTTT
GGCAGTACATCAATGGGCGTGGATAGCGGTTTGACTCACGGGGATTTCCAAGTCTCCACCCCATTGACGT
CAATGGGAGTTTGTTTTGGCACCAAAATCAACGGGACTTTCCAAAATGTCGTAACAACTCCGCCCCATTG
ACGCAAATGGGCGGTAGGCGTGTACGGTGGGAGGTCTATATAAGCAGCGCGTTTTGCCTGTACTGGGTCT
CTCTGGTTAGACCAGATCTGAGCCTGGGAGCTCTCTGGCTAACTAGGGAACCCACTGCTTAAGCCTCAAT
AAAGCTTGCCTTGAGTGCTTCAAGTAGTGTGTGCCCGTCTGTTGTGTGACTCTGGTAACTAGAGATCCCT
CAGACCCTTTTAGTCAGTGTGGAAAATCTCTAGCAGTGGCGCCCGAACAGGGACTTGAAAGCGAAAGGGA
AACCAGAGGAGCTCTCTCGACGCAGGACTCGGCTTGCTGAAGCGCGCACGGCAAGAGGCGAGGGGCGGCG
ACTGGTGAGTACGCCAAAAATTTTGACTAGCGGAGGCTAGAAGGAGAGAGATGGGTGCGAGAGCGTCAGT
ATTAAGCGGGGGAGAATTAGATCGCGATGGGAAAAAATTCGGTTAAGGCCAGGGGGAAAGAAAAAATATA
AATTAAAACATATAGTATGGGCAAGCAGGGAGCTAGAACGATTCGCAGTTAATCCTGGCCTGTTAGAAAC
ATCAGAAGGCTGTAGACAAATACTGGGACAGCTACAACCATCCCTTCAGACAGGATCAGAAGAACTTAGA
TCATTATATAATACAGTAGCAACCCTCTATTGTGTGCATCAAAGGATAGAGATAAAAGACACCAAGGAAG
CTTTAGACAAGATAGAGGAAGAGCAAAACAAAAGTAAGACCACCGCACAGCAAGCGGCCGCTGATCTTCA
GACCTGGAGGAGGAGATATGAGGGACAATTGGAGAAGTGAATTATATAAATATAAAGTAGTAAAAATTGA
ACCATTAGGAGTAGCACCCACCAAGGCAAAGAGAAGAGTGGTGCAGAGAGAAAAAAGAGCAGTGGGAATA
GGAGCTTTGTTCCTTGGGTTCTTGGGAGCAGCAGGAAGCACTATGGGCGCAGCGTCAATGACGCTGACGG
TACAGGCCAGACAATTATTGTCTGGTATAGTGCAGCAGCAGAACAATTTGCTGAGGGCTATTGAGGCGCA
ACAGCATCTGTTGCAACTCACAGTCTGGGGCATCAAGCAGCTCCAGGCAAGAATCCTGGCTGTGGAAAGA
TACCTAAAGGATCAACAGCTCCTGGGGATTTGGGGTTGCTCTGGAAAACTCATTTGCACCACTGCTGTGC
CTTGGAATGCTAGTTGGAGTAATAAATCTCTGGAACAGATTTGGAATCACACGACCTGGATGGAGTGGGA
CAGAGAAATTAACAATTACACAAGCTTAATACACTCCTTAATTGAAGAATCGCAAAACCAGCAAGAAAAG
AATGAACAAGAATTATTGGAATTAGATAAATGGGCAAGTTTGTGGAATTGGTTTAACATAACAAATTGGC
TGTGGTATATAAAATTATTCATAATGATAGTAGGAGGCTTGGTAGGTTTAAGAATAGTTTTTGCTGTACT
TTCTATAGTGAATAGAGTTAGGCAGGGATATTCACCATTATCGTTTCAGACCCACCTCCCAACCCCGAGG
GGACCCGACAGGCCCGAAGGAATAGAAGAAGAAGGTGGAGAGAGAGACAGAGACAGATCCATTCGATTAG
TGAACGGATCGGCACTGCGTGCGCCAATTCTGCAGACAAATGGCAGTATTCATCCACAATTTTAAAAGAA
AAGGGGGGATTGGGGGGTACAGTGCAGGGGAAAGAATAGTAGACATAATAGCAACAGACATACAAACTAA
AGAATTACAAAAACAAATTACAAAAATTCAAAATTTTCGGGTTTATTACAGGGACAGCAGAGATCCAGTT
TGGTTAATTAACCATGGAATTCGAACGCTGACGTCATCAACCCGCTCCAAGGAATCGCGGGCCCAGTGTC
ACTAGGCGGGAACACCCAGCGCGCGTGCGCCCTGGCAGGAAGATGGCTGTGAGGGACAGGGGAGTGGCGC
CCTGCAATATTTGCATGTCGCTATGTGTTCTGGGAAATCACCATAAACGTGAAATGTCTTTGGATTTGGG
AATCTTATAAGTCCCTATCAGTGATAGAGATTCCCGGAGACGGACGTCTCGGTTTTAGAGCTAGAAATAG
CAAGTTAAAATAAGGCTAGTCCGTTATCAACTTGAAAAAGTGGCACCGAGTCGGTGCTTTTTTTTTAATT
AAGGGTGCAGCGGCCTCCGCGCCGGGTTTTGGCGCCTCCCGCGGGCGCCCCCCTCCTCACGGCGAGCGCT
GCCACGTCAGACGAAGGGCGCAGGAGCGTTCCTGATCCTTCCGCCCGGACGCTCAGGACAGCGGCCCGCT
GCTCATAAGACTCGGCCTTAGAACCCCAGTATCAGCAGAAGGACATTTTAGGACGGGACTTGGGTGACTC
TAGGGCACTGGTTTTCTTTCCAGAGAGCGGAACAGGCGAGGAAAAGTAGTCCCTTCTCGGCGATTCTGCG
GAGGGATCTCCGTGGGGCGGTGAACGCCGATGATTATATAAGGACGCGCCGGGTGTGGCACAGCTAGTTC
CGTCGCAGCCGGGATTTGGGTCGCGGTTCTTGTTTGTGGATCGCTGTGATCGTCACTTGGTGAGTTGCGG
GCTGCTGGGCTGGCCGGGGCTTTCGTGGCCGCCGGGCCGCTCGGTGGGACGGAAGCGTGTGGAGAGACCG
CCAAGGGCTGTAGTCTGGGTCCGCGAGCAAGGTTGCCCTGAACTGGGGGTTGGGGGGAGCGCACAAAATG
GCGGCTGTTCCCGAGTCTTGAATGGAAGACGCTTGTAAGGCGGGCTGTGAGGTCGTTGAAACAAGGTGGG
GGGCATGGTGGGCGGCAAGAACCCAAGGTCTTGAGGCCTTCGCTAATGCGGGAAAGCTCTTATTCGGGTG
AGATGGGCTGGGGCACCATCTGGGGACCCTGACGTGAAGTTTGTCACTGACTGGAGAACTCGGGTTTGTC
GTCTGGTTGCGGGGGCGGCAGTTATGCGGTGCCGTTGGGCAGTGCACCCGTACCTTTGGGAGCGCGCGCC
TCGTCGTGTCGTGACGTCACCCGTTCTGTTGGCTTATAATGCAGGGTGGGGCCACCTGCCGGTAGGTGTG
CGGTAGGCTTTTCTCCGTCGCAGGACGCAGGGTTCGGGCCTAGGGTAGGCTCTCCTGAATCGACAGGCGC
CGGACCTCTGGTGAGGGGAGGGATAAGTGAGGCGTCAGTTTCTTTGGTCGGTTTTATGTACCTATCTTCT
TAAGTAGCTGAAGCTCCGGTTTTGAACTATGCGCTCGGGGTTGGCGAGTGTGTTTTGTGAAGTTTTTTAG
GCACCTTTTGAAATGTAATCATTTGGGTCAATATGTAATTTTCAGTGTTAGACTAGTAAAGCTTCTGCAG
GTCGACTCTAGAAAATTGTCCGCTAAATTCTGGCCGTTTTTGGCTTTTTTGTTAGACAGGATCTGAATTC
ACCATGTCCAGACTGGACAAGAGCAAAGTCATCAACTCTGCCTTGGAGCTCCTGAATGAAGTTGGCATTG
AGGGCTTGACCACCAGGAAGCTGGCCCAGAAGCTGGGTGTGGAGCAGCCTACCCTGTACTGGCATGTGAA
GAACAAGAGGGCTCTGCTTGATGCCCTGGCCATTGAGATGTTGGACAGGCACCACACCCACTTCTGCCCT
CTGGAAGGGGAGTCCTGGCAGGACTTCCTGAGGAACAATGCCAAGAGCTTCAGATGTGCCTTGCTCTCCC
ACCGGGATGGTGCCAAAGTTCACTTGGGCACCAGGCCTACAGAGAAGCAGTATGAGACCCTGGAGAACCA
GCTGGCATTCCTGTGCCAACAAGGCTTCTCCCTGGAAAATGCCTTGTATGCCCTCTCTGCTGTGGGCCAC
TTCACCTTGGGCTGTGTGCTGGAGGACCAGGAGCACCAAGTTGCCAAGGAGGAGAGGGAGACCCCCACCA
CTGACTCCATGCCACCACTGCTGCGGCAAGCTATTGAGTTGTTTGACCACCAAGGGGCTGAGCCTGCATT
CCTTTTTGGCCTGGAACTGATCATCTGTGGCCTGGAAAAGCAGCTGAAATGTGAGTCTGGCTCTGGATCC
GGTGAGGGCAGAGGAAGTCTGCTAACATGCGGTGACGTCGAGGAGAATCCTGGCCCAATGGTGAGCAAGG
GCGAGGAGCTGTTCACCGGGGTGGTGCCCATCCTGGTCGAGCTGGACGGCGACGTAAACGGCCACAGGTT
CAGCGTGTCCGGCGAGGGCGAGGGCGATGCCACCTACGGCAAGCTGACCCTGAAGTTCATCTGCACCACC
GGCAAGCTGCCCGTGCCCTGGCCCACCCTCGTGACCACCCTGACCTGGGGCGTGCAGTGCTTCAGCCGCT
ACCCCGACCACATGAAGCAGCACGACTTCTTCAAGTCCGCCATGCCCGAAGGCTACGTCCAGGAGCGTAC
CATCTTCTTCAAGGACGACGGCAACTACAAGACCCGCGCCGAGGTGAAGTTCGAGGGCGACACCCTGGTG
AACCGCATCGAGCTGAAGGGCATCGACTTCAAGGAGGACGGCAACATCCTGGGGCACAAGCTGGAGTACA
ACTACATCAGCCACAACGTCTATATCACCGCCGACAAGCAGAAGAACGGCATCAAGGCCCACTTCAAGAT
CCGCCACAACATCGAGGACGGCAGCGTGCAGCTCGCCGACCACTACCAGCAGAACACCCCCATCGGCGAC
GGCCCCGTGCTGCTGCCCGACAACCACTACCTGAGCACCCAGTCCGCCCTGAGCAAAGACCCCAACGAGA
AGCGCGATCACATGGTCCTGCTGGAGTTCGTGACCGCCGCCGGGATCACTCTCGGCATGGACGAGCTGTA
CAAGTGATGACAATTCGATATCAAGCTTATCGATAATCAACCTCTGGATTACAAAATTTGTGAAAGATTG
ACTGGTATTCTTAACTATGTTGCTCCTTTTACGCTATGTGGATACGCTGCTTTAATGCCTTTGTATCATG
CTATTGCTTCCCGTATGGCTTTCATTTTCTCCTCCTTGTATAAATCCTGGTTGCTGTCTCTTTATGAGGA
GTTGTGGCCCGTTGTCAGGCAACGTGGCGTGGTGTGCACTGTGTTTGCTGACGCAACCCCCACTGGTTGG
GGCATTGCCACCACCTGTCAGCTCCTTTCCGGGACTTTCGCTTTCCCCCTCCCTATTGCCACGGCGGAAC
TCATCGCCGCCTGCCTTGCCCGCTGCTGGACAGGGGCTCGGCTGTTGGGCACTGACAATTCCGTGGTGTT
GTCGGGGAAATCATCGTCCTTTCCTTGGCTGCTCGCCTGTGTTGCCACCTGGATTCTGCGCGGGACGTCC
TTCTGCTACGTCCCTTCGGCCCTCAATCCAGCGGACCTTCCTTCCCGCGGCCTGCTGCCGGCTCTGCGGC
CTCTTCCGCGTCTTCGCCTTCGCCCTCAGACGAGTCGGATCTCCCTTTGGGCCGCCTCCCCGCATCGATA
CCGTCGACCTCGAGACCTAGAAAAACATGGAGCAATCACAAGTAGCAATACAGCAGCTACCAATGCTGAT
TGTGCCTGGCTAGAAGCACAAGAGGAGGAGGAGGTGGGTTTTCCAGTCACACCTCAGGTACCTTTAAGAC
CAATGACTTACAAGGCAGCTGTAGATCTTAGCCACTTTTTAAAAGAAAAGGGGGGACTGGAAGGGCTAAT
TCACTCCCAACGAAGACAAGATATCCTTGATCTGTGGATCTACCACACACAAGGCTACTTCCCTGATTGG
CAGAACTACACACCAGGGCCAGGGATCAGATATCCACTGACCTTTGGATGGTGCTACAAGCTAGTACCAG
TTGAGCAAGAGAAGGTAGAAGAAGCCAATGAAGGAGAGAACACCCGCTTGTTACACCCTGTGAGCCTGCA
TGGGATGGATGACCCGGAGAGAGAAGTATTAGAGTGGAGGTTTGACAGCCGCCTAGCATTTCATCACATG
GCCCGAGAGCTGCATCCGGACTGTACTGGGTCTCTCTGGTTAGACCAGATCTGAGCCTGGGAGCTCTCTG
GCTAACTAGGGAACCCACTGCTTAAGCCTCAATAAAGCTTGCCTTGAGTGCTTCAAGTAGTGTGTGCCCG
TCTGTTGTGTGACTCTGGTAACTAGAGATCCCTCAGACCCTTTTAGTCAGTGTGGAAAATCTCTAGCAGG
GCCCGTTTAAACCCGCTGATCAGCCTCGACTGTGCCTTCTAGTTGCCAGCCATCTGTTGTTTGCCCCTCC
CCCGTGCCTTCCTTGACCCTGGAAGGTGCCACTCCCACTGTCCTTTCCTAATAAAATGAGGAAATTGCAT
CGCATTGTCTGAGTAGGTGTCATTCTATTCTGGGGGGTGGGGTGGGGCAGGACAGCAAGGGGGAGGATTG
GGAAGACAATAGCAGGCATGCTGGGGATGCGGTGGGCTCTATGGCTTCTGAGGCGGAAAGAACCAGCTGG
GGCTCTAGGGGGTATCCCC
[124 nt withheld, positions 7230-7353]
C
[91 nt withheld, positions 7355-7445]
A
[49 nt withheld, positions 7447-7495]
CCTTTGACGTTGGAGTCCACGTTCTTT
[37 nt withheld, positions 7523-7559]
ACCCTATCTCGGTCTATTCTTTTGATTTATAAGGGATTTTGCCGATTTCGGCCTATTGGTTAAAAAATGA
GCTGATTTAACAAAAATTTAACGCGAATTAATTCTGTGGAATGTGTGTCAGTTAGGGTGTGGAAAGTCCC
CAGGCTCCCCAGCAGGCAGAAGTATGCAAAGCATGCATCTCAATTAGTCAGCAACCAGGTGTGGAAAGTC
CCCAGGCTCCCCAGCAGGCAGAAGTATGCAAAGCATGCATCTCAATTAGTCAGCAACCATAGTCCCGCCC
CTAACTCCGCCCATCCCGCCCCTAACTCCGCCCAGTTCCGCCCATTCTCCGCCCCATGGCTGACTAATTT
TTTTTATTTATGCAGAGGCCGAGGCCGCCTCTGCCTCTGAGCTATTCCAGAAGTAGTGAGGAGGCTTTTT
TGGAGGCCTAGGCTTTTGCAAAAAGCTCCCGGGAGCTTGTATATCCATTTTCGGATCTGATCAGCACGTG
TTGACAATTAATCATCGGCATAGTATATCGGCATAGTATAATACGACAAGGTGAGGAACTAAACCATGGC
CAAGTTGACCAGTGCCGTTCCGGTGCTCACCGCGCGCGACGTCGCCGGAGCGGTCGAGTTCTGGACCGAC
CGGCTCGGGTTCTCCCGGGACTTCGTGGAGGACGACTTCGCCGGTGTGGTCCGGGACGACGTGACCCTGT
TCATCAGCGCGGTCCAGGACCAGGTGGTGCCGGACAACACCCTGGCCTGGGTGTGGGTGCGCGGCCTGGA
CGAGCTGTACGCCGAGTGGTCGGAGGTCGTGTCCACGAACTTCCGGGACGCCTCCGGGCCGGCCATGACC
GAGATCGGCGAGCAGCCGTGGGGGCGGGAGTTCGCCCTGCGCGACCCGGCCGGCAACTGCGTGCACTTCG
TGGCCGAGGAGCAGGACTGACACGTGCTACGAGATTTCGATTCCACCGCCGCCTTCTATGAAAGGTTGGG
CTTCGGAATCGTTTTCCGGGACGCCGGCTGGATGATCCTCCAGCGCGGGGATCTCATGCTGGAGTTCTTC
GCCCACCCCAACTTGTTTATTGCAGCTTATAATGGTTACAAATAAAGCAATAGCATCACAAATTTCACAA
ATAAAGCATTTTTTTCACTGCATTCTAGTTGTGGTTTGTCCAAACTCATCAATGTATCTTATCATGTCTG
TATACCGTCGACCTCTAGCTAGAGCTTGGCGTAATCATGGTCATAGCTGTTTCCTGTGTGAAATTGTTAT
CCGCTCACAATTCCACACAACATACGAGCCGGAAGCATAAAGTGTAAAGCCTGGGGTGCCTAATGAGTGA
GCTAACTCACATTAATTGCGTTGCGCTCACTGCCCGCTTTCCAGTCGGGAAACCTGTCGTGCCAGCTGCA
TTAATGAATCGGCCAACGCGCGGGGAGAGGCGGTTTGCGTATTGGGCGCTCTTCCGCTTCCTCGCTCACT
GACTCGCTGCGCTCGGTCGTTCGGCTGCGGCGAGCGGTATCAGCTCACTCAAAGGCGGTAATACGGTTAT
CCACAGAATCAGGGGATAACGCAGGAAAGAACATGTGAGCAAAAGGCCAGCAAAAGGCCAGGAACCGTAA
AAAGGCCGCGTTGCTGGCGTTTTTCCATAGGCTCCGCCCCCCTGACGAGCATCACAAAAATCGACGCTCA
AGTCAGAGGTGGCGAAACCCGACAGGACTATAAAGATACCAGGCGTTTCCCCCTGGAAGCTCCCTCGTGC
GCTCTCCTGTTCCGACCCTGCCGCTTACCGGATACCTGTCCGCCTTTCTCCCTTCGGGAAGCGTGGCGCT
TTCTCATAGCTCACGCTGTAGGTATCTCAGTTCGGTGTAGGTCGTTCGCTCCAAGCTGGGCTGTGTGCAC
GAACCCCCCGTTCAGCCCGACCGCTGCGCCTTATCCGGTAACTATCGTCTTGAGTCCAACCCGGTAAGAC
ACGACTTATCGCCACTGGCAGCAGCCACTGGTAACAGGATTAGCAGAGCGAGGTATGTAGGCGGTGCTAC
AGAGTTCTTGAAGTGGTGGCCTAACTACGGCTACACTAGAAGAACAGTATTTGGTATCTGCGCTCTGCTG
AAGCCAGTTACCTTCGGAAAAAGAGTTGGTAGCTCTTGATCCGGCAAACAAACCACCGCTGGTAGCGGTG
GTTTTTTTGTTTGCAAGCAGCAGATTACGCGCAGAAAAAAAGGATCTCAAGAAGATCCTTTGATCTTTTC
TACGGGGTCTGACGCTCAGTGGAACGAAAACTCACGTTAAGGGATTTTGGTCATGAGATTATCAAAAAGG
ATCTTCACCTAGATCCTTTTAAATTAAAAATGAAGTTTTAAATCAATCTAAAGTATATATGAGTAAACTT
GGTCTGACAGTTACCAATGCTTAATCAGTGAGGCACCTATCTCAGCGATCTGTCTATTTCGTTCATCCAT
AGTTGCCTGACTCCCCGTCGTGTAGATAACTACGATACGGGAGGGCTTACCATCTGGCCCCAGTGCTGCA
ATGATACCGCGAGACCCACGCTCACCGGCTCCAGATTTATCAGCAATAAACCAGCCAGCCGGAAGGGCCG
AGCGCAGAAGTGGTCCTGCAACTTTATCCGCCTCCATCCAGTCTATTAATTGTTGCCGGGAAGCTAGAGT
AAGTAGTTCGCCAGTTAATAGTTTGCGCAACGTTGTTGCCATTGCTACAGGCATCGTGGTGTCACGCTCG
TCGTTTGGTATGGCTTCATTCAGCTCCGGTTCCCAACGATCAAGGCGAGTTACATGATCCCCCATGTTGT
GCAAAAAAGCGGTTAGCTCCTTCGGTCCTCCGATCGTTGTCAGAAGTAAGTTGGCCGCAGTGTTATCACT
CATGGTTATGGCAGCACTGCATAATTCTCTTACTGTCATGCCATCCGTAAGATGCTTTTCTGTGACTGGT
GAGTACTCAACCAAGTCATTCTGAGAATAGTGTATGCGGCGACCGAGTTGCTCTTGCCCGGCGTCAATAC
GGGATAATACCGCGCCACATAGCAGAACTTTAAAAGTGCTCATCATTGGAAAACGTTCTTCGGGGCGAAA
ACTCTCAAGGATCTTACCGCTGTTGAGATCCAGTTCGATGTAACCCACTCGTGCACCCAACTGATCTTCA
GCATCTTTTACTTTCACCAGCGTTTCTGGGTGAGCAAAAACAGGAAGGCAAAATGCCGCAAAAAAGGGAA
TAAGGGCGACACGGAAATGTTGAATACTCATACTCTTCCTTTTTCAATATTATTGAAGCATTTATCAGGG
TTATTGTCTCATGAGCGGATACATATTTGAATGTATTTAGAAAAATAAACAAATAGGGGTTCCGCGCACA
TTTCCCCGAAAAGTGCCACCTGAC
Features (pLannotate 1.2.2; 36 found; start..end, strand, type, name):
     31..83      -  misc_feature   bom (fragment): basis of mobility region from pBR322
    238..617     +  enhancer       CMV enhancer: human cytomegalovirus immediate early enhancer
    618..817     +  promoter       CMV promoter: human cytomegalovirus (CMV) immediate early promoter
    835..1015    +  LTR            5' LTR (truncated): truncated 5' long terminal repeat (LTR) from HIV-1
   1062..1187    +  misc_feature   HIV-1 Ψ: packaging signal of human immunodeficiency virus type 1
   1171..1534    +  CDS            HIV-1 gag (fragment): gag protein from human immunodeficiency virus 1; gag
   1680..1913    +  misc_feature   RRE: The Rev response element (RRE) of HIV-1 allows for Rev-dependent mRNA export from the nucleus to the cytoplasm.
   2290..2390    +  CDS            Rev (fragment): human immunodeficiency virus 1 (HIV-1) Rev protein; rev; enhances nuclear export of unspliced and incompletely spliced viral mRNAs
   2440..2557    +  misc_feature   cPPT/CTS: central polypurine tract and central termination sequence of HIV-1
   2613..2812    +  promoter       H1 promoter (fragment): human H1 RNA promoter
   2812..2832    +  promoter       PLtetO-1 promoter (fragment): modified phage lambda PL promoter with tet operator sites (Lutz and Bujard, 1997)
   2852..2927    +  misc_RNA       gRNA scaffold: guide RNA scaffold for the Streptococcus pyogenes CRISPR/Cas9 system
   2952..4120    +  promoter       UbC promoter: human ubiquitin C promoter
   4125..4142    -  misc_feature   MCS (fragment): pUC18/19 multiple cloning site
   4138..4187    +  promoter       UbC promoter (fragment): human ubiquitin C promoter
   4204..4824    +  CDS            tetR: TETR2_ECOLX - Experimental evidence at protein level: Swiss-Prot protein existence level 1. TetR is the repressor of the tetracycline resistance element; its N-terminal region forms a helix-turn-helix structure and binds DNA. Binding of tetracycline to TetR reduces the repressor affinity for the tetracycline resistance gene (tetA) promoter operator sites. From Escherichia coli.
   4888..5605    +  CDS            CFP (fragment): cyan variant of GFP mammalian codon-optimized
   5612..5635    +  misc_feature   MCS (fragment): pBluescript multiple cloning site
   5635..6223    +  misc_feature   WPRE: woodchuck hepatitis virus posttranscriptional regulatory element
   6160..6741    +  CDS            nef (fragment): NEF_HV1H2 - Experimental evidence at protein level: Swiss-Prot protein existence level 1. Extracellular Nef protein targets CD4(+) T-lymphocytes for apoptosis by interacting with CXCR4 surface receptors. From Human immunodeficiency virus type 1 group M subtype B (isolate HXB2) (HIV-1).
   6748..6928    +  LTR            5' LTR (truncated): truncated 5' long terminal repeat (LTR) from HIV-1
   6960..7184    +  polyA_signal   bGH poly(A) signal: bovine growth hormone polyadenylation signal
   7188..7209    +  promoter       SV40 promoter (fragment): SV40 enhancer and early promoter
   7230..7658    +  rep_origin     f1 ori (sequence partly withheld): f1 bacteriophage origin of replication; arrow indicates direction of (+) strand synthesis
   7672..8001    +  promoter       SV40 promoter: SV40 enhancer and early promoter
   8049..8096    +  promoter       EM7 promoter: synthetic bacterial promoter&nbsp
   8115..8489    +  CDS            BleoR: antibiotic-binding protein; Sh ble from Streptoalloteichus hindustanus; confers resistance to bleomycin, phleomycin, and Zeocin™
   8499..8624    +  CDS            ble (fragment): BLE_KLEPN - Experimental evidence at protein level: Swiss-Prot protein existence level 1. Binding protein with a strong affinity to the bleomycin family of antibiotics. Binds to CL990; an antimitotic-antibiotic compound. From Klebsiella pneumoniae.
   8619..8740    +  polyA_signal   SV40 poly(A) signal: SV40 polyadenylation signal
   8811..8833    -  protein_bind   lac operator (fragment): The lac repressor binds to the lac operator to inhibit transcription in E. coli. This inhibition can be relieved by adding lactose or isopropyl-β-D-thiogalactopyranoside (IPTG). lac repressor encoded by lacI
   8837..8867    -  promoter       lac promoter: promoter for the E. coli lac operon
   8882..8903    -  protein_bind   CAP binding site: CAP binding activates transcription in the presence of cAMP. E. coli catabolite activator protein
   8916..9008    -  CDS            lacI (fragment): lac repressor; lacI; The lac repressor binds to the lac operator to inhibit transcription in E. coli. This inhibition can be relieved by adding lactose or isopropyl-β-D-thiogalactopyranoside (IPTG).
   9191..9779    -  rep_origin     ori: high-copy-number ColE1/pMB1/pBR322/pUC origin of replication
   9950..10810   -  CDS            AmpR: β-lactamase; bla; confers resistance to ampicillin, carbenicillin, and related antibiotics
  10811..10915   -  promoter       AmpR promoter: bla
