>Addgene plasmid #85551 | FgH1tUTCyan | addgene full sequence | sequence record 169908 | Addgene NGS Result
[18 nt withheld, positions 1-18]
GGGGATACCCCCTAGAGCCCCAGCTGGTTCTTTCCGCCTCAGAAGCCATAGAGCCCACCGCATCCCCAGC
ATGCCTGCTATTGTCTTCCCAATCCTCCCCCTTGCTGTCCTGCCCCACCCCACCCCCCAGAATAGAATGA
CACCTACTCAGACAATGCGATGCAATTTCCTCATTTTATTAGGAAAGGACAGTGGGAGTGGCACCTTCCA
GGGTCAAGGAAGGCACGGGGGAGGGGCAAACAACAGATGGCTGGCAACTAGAAGGCACAGTCGAGGCTGA
TCAGCGGGTTTAAACGGGCCCTGCTAGAGATTTTCCACACTGACTAAAAGGGTCTGAGGGATCTCTAGTT
ACCAGAGTCACACAACAGACGGGCACACACTACTTGAAGCACTCAAGGCAAGCTTTATTGAGGCTTAAGC
AGTGGGTTCCCTAGTTAGCCAGAGAGCTCCCAGGCTCAGATCTGGTCTAACCAGAGAGACCCAGTACAGT
CCGGATGCAGCTCTCGGGCCATGTGATGAAATGCTAGGCGGCTGTCAAACCTCCACTCTAATACTTCTCT
CTCCGGGTCATCCATCCCATGCAGGCTCACAGGGTGTAACAAGCGGGTGTTCTCTCCTTCATTGGCTTCT
TCTACCTTCTCTTGCTCAACTGGTACTAGCTTGTAGCACCATCCAAAGGTCAGTGGATATCTGATCCCTG
GCCCTGGTGTGTAGTTCTGCCAATCAGGGAAGTAGCCTTGTGTGTGGTAGATCCACAGATCAAGGATATC
TTGTCTTCGTTGGGAGTGAATTAGCCCTTCCAGTCCCCCCTTTTCTTTTAAAAAGTGGCTAAGATCTACA
GCTGCCTTGTAAGTCATTGGTCTTAAAGGTACCTGAGGTGTGACTGGAAAACCCACCTCCTCCTCCTCTT
GTGCTTCTAGCCAGGCACAATCAGCATTGGTAGCTGCTGTATTGCTACTTGTGATTGCTCCATGTTTTTC
TAGGTCTCGATCGAGGTCGACGGTATCGATGCGGGGAGGCGGCCCAAAGGGAGATCCGACTCGTCTGAGG
GCGAAGGCGAAGACGCGGAAGAGGCCGCAGAGCCGGCAGCAGGCCGCGGGAAGGAAGGTCCGCTGGATTG
AGGGCCGAAGGGACGTAGCAGAAGGACGTCCCGCGCAGAATCCAGGTGGCAACACAGGCGAGCAGCCAAG
GAAAGGACGATGATTTCCCCGACAACACCACGGAATTGTCAGTGCCCAACAGCCGAGCCCCTGTCCAGCA
GCGGGCAAGGCAGGCGGCGATGAGTTCCGCCGTGGCAATAGGGAGGGGGAAAGCGAAAGTCCCGGAAAGG
AGCTGACAGGTGGTGGCAATGCCCCAACCAGTGGGGGTTGCGTCAGCAAACACAGTGCACACCACGCCAC
GTTGCCTGACAACGGGCCACAACTCCTCATAAAGAGACAGCAACCAGGATTTATACAAGGAGGAGAAAAT
GAAAGCCATACGGGAAGCAATAGCATGATACAAAGGCATTAAAGCAGCGTATCCACATAGCGTAAAAGGA
GCAACATAGTTAAGAATACCAGTCAATCTTTCACAAATTTTGTAATCCAGAGGTTGATTATCGATAAGCT
TGATATCGAATTGTCATCACTTGTACAGCTCGTCCATGCCGAGAGTGATCCCGGCGGCGGTCACGAACTC
CAGCAGGACCATGTGATCGCGCTTCTCGTTGGGGTCTTTGCTCAGGGCGGACTGGGTGCTCAGGTAGTGG
TTGTCGGGCAGCAGCACGGGGCCGTCGCCGATGGGGGTGTTCTGCTGGTAGTGGTCGGCGAGCTGCACGC
TGCCGTCCTCGATGTTGTGGCGGATCTTGAAGTGGGCCTTGATGCCGTTCTTCTGCTTGTCGGCGGTGAT
ATAGACGTTGTGGCTGATGTAGTTGTACTCCAGCTTGTGCCCCAGGATGTTGCCGTCCTCCTTGAAGTCG
ATGCCCTTCAGCTCGATGCGGTTCACCAGGGTGTCGCCCTCGAACTTCACCTCGGCGCGGGTCTTGTAGT
TGCCGTCGTCCTTGAAGAAGATGGTACGCTCCTGGACGTAGCCTTCGGGCATGGCGGACTTGAAGAAGTC
GTGCTGCTTCATGTGGTCGGGGTAGCGGCTGAAGCACTGCACGCCCCAGGTCAGGGTGGTCACGAGGGTG
GGCCAGGGCACGGGCAGCTTGCCGGTGGTGCAGATGAACTTCAGGGTCAGCTTGCCGTAGGTGGCATCGC
CCTCGCCCTCGCCGGACACGCTGAACCTGTGGCCGTTTACGTCGCCGTCCAGCTCGACCAGGATGGGCAC
CACCCCGGTGAACAGCTCCTCGCCCTTGCTCACCATTGGGCCAGGATTCTCCTCGACGTCACCGCATGTT
AGCAGACTTCCTCTGCCCTCACCGGATCCAGAGCCAGACTCACATTTCAGCTGCTTTTCCAGGCCACAGA
TGATCAGTTCCAGGCCAAAAAGGAATGCAGGCTCAGCCCCTTGGTGGTCAAACAACTCAATAGCTTGCCG
CAGCAGTGGTGGCATGGAGTCAGTGGTGGGGGTCTCCCTCTCCTCCTTGGCAACTTGGTGCTCCTGGTCC
TCCAGCACACAGCCCAAGGTGAAGTGGCCCACAGCAGAGAGGGCATACAAGGCATTTTCCAGGGAGAAGC
CTTGTTGGCACAGGAATGCCAGCTGGTTCTCCAGGGTCTCATACTGCTTCTCTGTAGGCCTGGTGCCCAA
GTGAACTTTGGCACCATCCCGGTGGGAGAGCAAGGCACATCTGAAGCTCTTGGCATTGTTCCTCAGGAAG
TCCTGCCAGGACTCCCCTTCCAGAGGGCAGAAGTGGGTGTGGTGCCTGTCCAACATCTCAATGGCCAGGG
CATCAAGCAGAGCCCTCTTGTTCTTCACATGCCAGTACAGGGTAGGCTGCTCCACACCCAGCTTCTGGGC
CAGCTTCCTGGTGGTCAAGCCCTCAATGCCAACTTCATTCAGGAGCTCCAAGGCAGAGTTGATGACTTTG
CTCTTGTCCAGTCTGGACATGGTGAATTCAGATCCTCTAGAGTCGACCTGCAGCCCAAGCTTCGTCTAAC
AAAAAAGCCAAAAACGGCCAGAATTTAGCGGACAATTTACTAGTCTAACACTGAAAATTACATATTGACC
CAAATGATTACATTTCAAAAGGTGCCTAAAAAACTTCACAAAACACACTCGCCAACCCCGAGCGCATAGT
TCAAAACCGGAGCTTCAGCTACTTAAGAAGATAGGTACATAAAACCGACCAAAGAAACTGACGCCTCACT
TATCCCTCCCCTCACCAGAGGTCCGGCGCCTGTCGATTCAGGAGAGCCTACCCTAGGCCCGAACCCTGCG
TCCTGCGACGGAGAAAAGCCTACCGCACACCTACCGGCAGGTGGCCCCACCCTGCATTATAAGCCAACAG
AACGGGTGACGTCACGACACGACGAGGGCGCGCGCTCCCAAAGGTACGGGTGCACTGCCCAACGGCACCG
CCATAACTGCCGCCCCCGCAACAGACGACAAACCGAGTTCTCCAGTCAGTGACAAACTTCACGTCAGGGT
CCCCAGATGGTGCCCCAGCCCATCTCACCCGAATAAGAGCTTTCCCGCATTAGCGAAGGCCTCAAGACCT
TGGGTTCTTGCCGCCCACCATGCCCCCCACCTTGTTTCAACGACCTCACAGCCCGCCTCACAAGCGTCTT
CCATTCAAGACTCGGGAACAGCCGCCATTTTGCTGCGCTCCCCCCAACCCCCAGTTCAGGGCAACCTTGC
TCGCGGACCCAGACTACAGCCCTTGGCGGTCTCTCCACACGCTTCCGTCCCACCGAGCGGCCCGGCGGCC
ACGAAAGCCCCGGCCAGCCCAGCAGCCCGCTACTCACCAAGTGACGATCACAGCGATCCACAAACAAGAA
CCGCGACCCAAATCCCGGCTGCGACGGAACTAGCTGTGCCACACCCGGCGCGTCCTTATATAATCATCGG
CGTTCACCGCCCCACGGAGATCCCTCCGCAGAATCGCCGAGAAGGGACTACTTTTCCTCGCCTGTTCCGC
TCTCTGGAAAGAAAACCAGTGCCCTAGAGTCACCCAAGTCCCGTCCTAAAATGTCCTTCTGCTGATACTG
GGGTTCTAAGGCCGAGTCTTATGAGCAGCGGGCCGCTGTCCTGAGCGTCCGGGCGGAAGGATCAGGACGC
TCGCTGCGCCCTTCGTCTGACGTGGCAGCGCTCGCCGTGAGGAGGGGGGCGCCCGCGGGAGGCGCCAAAA
CCCGGCGCGGAGGCCAGATCTGGAGCCGACACGGGTTAATTAAAAAAAAAGCACCGACTCGGTGCCACTT
TTTCAAGTTGATAACGGACTAGCCTTATTTTAACTTGCTATTTCTAGCTCTAAAACCGAGACGTCCGTCT
CCGGGAATCTCTATCACTGATAGGGACTTATAAGATTCCCAAATCCAAAGACATTTCACGTTTATGGTGA
TTTCCCAGAACACATAGCGACATGCAAATATTGCAGGGCGCCACTCCCCTGTCCCTCACAGCCATCTTCC
TGCCAGGGCGCACGCGCGCTGGGTGTTCCCGCCTAGTGACACTGGGCCCGCGATTCCTTGGAGCGGGTTG
ATGACGTCAGCGTTCGAATTCCATGGTTAATTAACCAAACTGGATCTCTGCTGTCCCTGTAATAAACCCG
AAAATTTTGAATTTTTGTAATTTGTTTTTGTAATTCTTTAGTTTGTATGTCTGTTGCTATTATGTCTACT
ATTCTTTCCCCTGCACTGTACCCCCCAATCCCCCCTTTTCTTTTAAAATTGTGGATGAATACTGCCATTT
GTCTGCAGAATTGGCGCACGCAGTGCCGATCCGTTCACTAATCGAATGGATCTGTCTCTGTCTCTCTCTC
CACCTTCTTCTTCTATTCCTTCGGGCCTGTCGGGTCCCCTCGGGGTTGGGAGGTGGGTCTGAAACGATAA
TGGTGAATATCCCTGCCTAACTCTATTCACTATAGAAAGTACAGCAAAAACTATTCTTAAACCTACCAAG
CCTCCTACTATCATTATGAATAATTTTATATACCACAGCCAATTTGTTATGTTAAACCAATTCCACAAAC
TTGCCCATTTATCTAATTCCAATAATTCTTGTTCATTCTTTTCTTGCTGGTTTTGCGATTCTTCAATTAA
GGAGTGTATTAAGCTTGTGTAATTGTTAATTTCTCTGTCCCACTCCATCCAGGTCGTGTGATTCCAAATC
TGTTCCAGAGATTTATTACTCCAACTAGCATTCCAAGGCACAGCAGTGGTGCAAATGAGTTTTCCAGAGC
AACCCCAAATCCCCAGGAGCTGTTGATCCTTTAGGTATCTTTCCACAGCCAGGATTCTTGCCTGGAGCTG
CTTGATGCCCCAGACTGTGAGTTGCAACAGATGCTGTTGCGCCTCAATAGCCCTCAGCAAATTGTTCTGC
TGCTGCACTATACCAGACAATAATTGTCTGGCCTGTACCGTCAGCGTCATTGACGCTGCGCCCATAGTGC
TTCCTGCTGCTCCCAAGAACCCAAGGAACAAAGCTCCTATTCCCACTGCTCTTTTTTCTCTCTGCACCAC
TCTTCTCTTTGCCTTGGTGGGTGCTACTCCTAATGGTTCAATTTTTACTACTTTATATTTATATAATTCA
CTTCTCCAATTGTCCCTCATATCTCCTCCTCCAGGTCTGAAGATCAGCGGCCGCTTGCTGTGCGGTGGTC
TTACTTTTGTTTTGCTCTTCCTCTATCTTGTCTAAAGCTTCCTTGGTGTCTTTTATCTCTATCCTTTGAT
GCACACAATAGAGGGTTGCTACTGTATTATATAATGATCTAAGTTCTTCTGATCCTGTCTGAAGGGATGG
TTGTAGCTGTCCCAGTATTTGTCTACAGCCTTCTGATGTTTCTAACAGGCCAGGATTAACTGCGAATCGT
TCTAGCTCCCTGCTTGCCCATACTATATGTTTTAATTTATATTTTTTCTTTCCCCCTGGCCTTAACCGAA
TTTTTTCCCATCGCGATCTAATTCTCCCCCGCTTAATACTGACGCTCTCGCACCCATCTCTCTCCTTCTA
GCCTCCGCTAGTCAAAATTTTTGGCGTACTCACCAGTCGCCGCCCCTCGCCTCTTGCCGTGCGCGCTTCA
GCAAGCCGAGTCCTGCGTCGAGAGAGCTCCTCTGGTTTCCCTTTCGCTTTCAAGTCCCTGTTCGGGCGCC
ACTGCTAGAGATTTTCCACACTGACTAAAAGGGTCTGAGGGATCTCTAGTTACCAGAGTCACACAACAGA
CGGGCACACACTACTTGAAGCACTCAAGGCAAGCTTTATTGAGGCTTAAGCAGTGGGTTCCCTAGTTAGC
CAGAGAGCTCCCAGGCTCAGATCTGGTCTAACCAGAGAGACCCAGTACAGGCAAAACGCGCTGCTTATAT
AGACCTCCCACCGTACACGCCTACCGCCCATTTGCGTCAATGGGGCGGAGTTGTTACGACATTTTGGAAA
GTCCCGTTGATTTTGGTGCCAAAACAAACTCCCATTGACGTCAATGGGGTGGAGACTTGGAAATCCCCGT
GAGTCAAACCGCTATCCACGCCCATTGATGTACTGCCAAAACCGCATCACCATGGTAATAGCGATGACTA
ATACGTAGATGTACTGCCAAGTAGGAAAGTCCCATAAGGTCATGTACTGGGCATAATGCCAGGCGGGCCA
TTTACCGTCATTGACGTCAATAGGGGGCGTACTTGGCATATGATACACTTGATGTACTGCCAAGTGGGCA
GTTTACCGTAAATACTCCACCCATTGACGTCAATGGAAAGTCCCTATTGGCGTTACTATGGGAACATACG
TCATTATTGACGTCAATGGGCGGGGGTCGTTGGGCGGTCAGCCAGGCGGGCCATTTACCGTAAGTTATGT
AACGCGGAACTCCATATATGGGCTATGAACTAATGACCCCGTAATTGATTACTATTAATAACTAGTCAAT
AATCAATGTCAACGCGTATATCTGGCCCGTACATCGCGAAGCAGCGCAAAACGCCTAACCCTAAGCAGAT
TCTTCATGCAATTGTCGGTCAAGCCTTGCCTTGTTGTAGCTTAAATTTTGCTCGCGCACTACTCAGCGAC
CTCCAACACACAAGCAGGGAGCAGATACTGGCTTAACTATGCGGCATCAGAGCAGATTGTACTGAGAGTG
CACCATAGGGGATCGGGAGATCTCCCGATCCGTCGACGTCAGGTGGCACTTTTCGGGGAAATGTGCGCGG
AACCCCTATTTGTTTATTTTTCTAAATACATTCAAATATGTATCCGCTCATGAGACAATAACCCTGATAA
ATGCTTCAATAATATTGAAAAAGGAAGAGTATGAGTATTCAACATTTCCGTGTCGCCCTTATTCCCTTTT
TTGCGGCATTTTGCCTTCCTGTTTTTGCTCACCCAGAAACGCTGGTGAAAGTAAAAGATGCTGAAGATCA
GTTGGGTGCACGAGTGGGTTACATCGAACTGGATCTCAACAGCGGTAAGATCCTTGAGAGTTTTCGCCCC
GAAGAACGTTTTCCAATGATGAGCACTTTTAAAGTTCTGCTATGTGGCGCGGTATTATCCCGTATTGACG
CCGGGCAAGAGCAACTCGGTCGCCGCATACACTATTCTCAGAATGACTTGGTTGAGTACTCACCAGTCAC
AGAAAAGCATCTTACGGATGGCATGACAGTAAGAGAATTATGCAGTGCTGCCATAACCATGAGTGATAAC
ACTGCGGCCAACTTACTTCTGACAACGATCGGAGGACCGAAGGAGCTAACCGCTTTTTTGCACAACATGG
GGGATCATGTAACTCGCCTTGATCGTTGGGAACCGGAGCTGAATGAAGCCATACCAAACGACGAGCGTGA
CACCACGATGCCTGTAGCAATGGCAACAACGTTGCGCAAACTATTAACTGGCGAACTACTTACTCTAGCT
TCCCGGCAACAATTAATAGACTGGATGGAGGCGGATAAAGTTGCAGGACCACTTCTGCGCTCGGCCCTTC
CGGCTGGCTGGTTTATTGCTGATAAATCTGGAGCCGGTGAGCGTGGGTCTCGCGGTATCATTGCAGCACT
GGGGCCAGATGGTAAGCCCTCCCGTATCGTAGTTATCTACACGACGGGGAGTCAGGCAACTATGGATGAA
CGAAATAGACAGATCGCTGAGATAGGTGCCTCACTGATTAAGCATTGGTAACTGTCAGACCAAGTTTACT
CATATATACTTTAGATTGATTTAAAACTTCATTTTTAATTTAAAAGGATCTAGGTGAAGATCCTTTTTGA
TAATCTCATGACCAAAATCCCTTAACGTGAGTTTTCGTTCCACTGAGCGTCAGACCCCGTAGAAAAGATC
AAAGGATCTTCTTGAGATCCTTTTTTTCTGCGCGTAATCTGCTGCTTGCAAACAAAAAAACCACCGCTAC
CAGCGGTGGTTTGTTTGCCGGATCAAGAGCTACCAACTCTTTTTCCGAAGGTAACTGGCTTCAGCAGAGC
GCAGATACCAAATACTGTTCTTCTAGTGTAGCCGTAGTTAGGCCACCACTTCAAGAACTCTGTAGCACCG
CCTACATACCTCGCTCTGCTAATCCTGTTACCAGTGGCTGCTGCCAGTGGCGATAAGTCGTGTCTTACCG
GGTTGGACTCAAGACGATAGTTACCGGATAAGGCGCAGCGGTCGGGCTGAACGGGGGGTTCGTGCACACA
GCCCAGCTTGGAGCGAACGACCTACACCGAACTGAGATACCTACAGCGTGAGCTATGAGAAAGCGCCACG
CTTCCCGAAGGGAGAAAGGCGGACAGGTATCCGGTAAGCGGCAGGGTCGGAACAGGAGAGCGCACGAGGG
AGCTTCCAGGGGGAAACGCCTGGTATCTTTATAGTCCTGTCGGGTTTCGCCACCTCTGACTTGAGCGTCG
ATTTTTGTGATGCTCGTCAGGGGGGCGGAGCCTATGGAAAAACGCCAGCAACGCGGCCTTTTTACGGTTC
CTGGCCTTTTGCTGGCCTTTTGCTCACATGTTCTTTCCTGCGTTATCCCCTGATTCTGTGGATAACCGTA
TTACCGCCTTTGAGTGAGCTGATACCGCTCGCCGCAGCCGAACGACCGAGCGCAGCGAGTCAGTGAGCGA
GGAAGCGGAAGAGCGCCCAATACGCAAACCGCCTCTCCCCGCGCGTTGGCCGATTCATTAATGCAGCTGG
CACGACAGGTTTCCCGACTGGAAAGCGGGCAGTGAGCGCAACGCAATTAATGTGAGTTAGCTCACTCATT
AGGCACCCCAGGCTTTACACTTTATGCTTCCGGCTCGTATGTTGTGTGGAATTGTGAGCGGATAACAATT
TCACACAGGAAACAGCTATGACCATGATTACGCCAAGCTCTAGCTAGAGGTCGACGGTATACAGACATGA
TAAGATACATTGATGAGTTTGGACAAACCACAACTAGAATGCAGTGAAAAAAATGCTTTATTTGTGAAAT
TTGTGATGCTATTGCTTTATTTGTAACCATTATAAGCTGCAATAAACAAGTTGGGGTGGGCGAAGAACTC
CAGCATGAGATCCCCGCGCTGGAGGATCATCCAGCCGGCGTCCCGGAAAACGATTCCGAAGCCCAACCTT
TCATAGAAGGCGGCGGTGGAATCGAAATCTCGTAGCACGTGTCAGTCCTGCTCCTCGGCCACGAAGTGCA
CGCAGTTGCCGGCCGGGTCGCGCAGGGCGAACTCCCGCCCCCACGGCTGCTCGCCGATCTCGGTCATGGC
CGGCCCGGAGGCGTCCCGGAAGTTCGTGGACACGACCTCCGACCACTCGGCGTACAGCTCGTCCAGGCCG
CGCACCCACACCCAGGCCAGGGTGTTGTCCGGCACCACCTGGTCCTGGACCGCGCTGATGAACAGGGTCA
CGTCGTCCCGGACCACACCGGCGAAGTCGTCCTCCACGAAGTCCCGGGAGAACCCGAGCCGGTCGGTCCA
GAACTCGACCGCTCCGGCGACGTCGCGCGCGGTGAGCACCGGAACGGCACTGGTCAACTTGGCCATGGTT
TAGTTCCTCACCTTGTCGTATTATACTATGCCGATATACTATGCCGATGATTAATTGTCAACACGTGCTG
ATCAGATCCGAAAATGGATATACAAGCTCCCGGGAGCTTTTTGCAAAAGCCTAGGCCTCCAAAAAAGCCT
CCTCACTACTTCTGGAATAGCTCAGAGGCAGAGGCGGCCTCGGCCTCTGCATAAATAAAAAAAATTAGTC
AGCCATGGGGCGGAGAATGGGCGGAACTGGGCGGAGTTAGGGGCGGGATGGGCGGAGTTAGGGGCGGGAC
TATGGTTGCTGACTAATTGAGATGCATGCTTTGCATACTTCTGCCTGCTGGGGAGCCTGGGGACTTTCCA
CACCTGGTTGCTGACTAATTGAGATGCATGCTTTGCATACTTCTGCCTGCTGGGGAGCCTGGGGACTTTC
CACACCCTAACTGACACACATTCCACAGAATTAATTCGCGTTAAATTTTTGTTAAATCAGCTCATTTTTT
AACCAATAGGCCGAAATCGGCAAAATCCCTTATAAATCAAAAGAATAGACCGAGATAGGGT
[37 nt withheld, positions 10650-10686]
AAAGAACGTGGACTCCAACGTCAAAGG
[49 nt withheld, positions 10714-10762]
T
[91 nt withheld, positions 10764-10854]
G
[106 nt withheld, positions 10856-10961]
Features (pLannotate 1.2.2; 36 found; start..end, strand, type, name):
     39..60      -  promoter       SV40 promoter (fragment): SV40 enhancer and early promoter
     64..288     -  polyA_signal   bGH poly(A) signal: bovine growth hormone polyadenylation signal
    320..500     -  LTR            5' LTR (truncated): truncated 5' long terminal repeat (LTR) from HIV-1
    507..1007    -  CDS            nef (fragment): NEF_HV1LA - Experimental evidence at protein level: Swiss-Prot protein existence level 1. Extracellular Nef protein targets CD4(+) T-lymphocytes for apoptosis by interacting with CXCR4 surface receptors. From Human immunodeficiency virus type 1 group M subtype B (isolate Lai) (HIV-1).
   1009..1028    -  misc_feature   MCS (fragment): pBluescript multiple cloning site
   1029..1617    -  misc_feature   WPRE: woodchuck hepatitis virus posttranscriptional regulatory element
   1617..1640    -  misc_feature   MCS (fragment): pBluescript multiple cloning site
   1647..2364    -  CDS            CFP (fragment): cyan variant of GFP mammalian codon-optimized
   2428..3048    -  CDS            tetR: TETR2_ECOLX - Experimental evidence at protein level: Swiss-Prot protein existence level 1. TetR is the repressor of the tetracycline resistance element; its N-terminal region forms a helix-turn-helix structure and binds DNA. Binding of tetracycline to TetR reduces the repressor affinity for the tetracycline resistance gene (tetA) promoter operator sites. From Escherichia coli.
   3059..3081    +  misc_feature   MCS (fragment): pUC18/19 multiple cloning site
   3092..4303    -  promoter       UbC promoter: human ubiquitin C promoter
   4339..4414    -  misc_RNA       gRNA scaffold: guide RNA scaffold for the Streptococcus pyogenes CRISPR/Cas9 system
   4434..4454    -  promoter       PLtetO-1 promoter (fragment): modified phage lambda PL promoter with tet operator sites (Lutz and Bujard, 1997)
   4454..4653    -  promoter       H1 promoter (fragment): human H1 RNA promoter
   4709..4826    -  misc_feature   cPPT/CTS: central polypurine tract and central termination sequence of HIV-1
   4876..4976    -  CDS            Rev (fragment): human immunodeficiency virus 1 (HIV-1) Rev protein; rev; enhances nuclear export of unspliced and incompletely spliced viral mRNAs
   5353..5586    -  misc_feature   RRE: The Rev response element (RRE) of HIV-1 allows for Rev-dependent mRNA export from the nucleus to the cytoplasm.
   5732..6095    -  CDS            HIV-1 gag (fragment): gag protein from human immunodeficiency virus 1; gag
   6079..6204    -  misc_feature   HIV-1 Ψ: packaging signal of human immunodeficiency virus type 1
   6251..6431    -  LTR            5' LTR (truncated): truncated 5' long terminal repeat (LTR) from HIV-1
   6449..6648    -  promoter       CMV promoter: human cytomegalovirus (CMV) immediate early promoter
   6649..7028    -  enhancer       CMV enhancer: human cytomegalovirus immediate early enhancer
   7183..7235    +  misc_feature   bom (fragment): basis of mobility region from pBR322
   7294..7398    +  promoter       AmpR promoter: bla
   7399..8259    +  CDS            AmpR: β-lactamase; bla; confers resistance to ampicillin, carbenicillin, and related antibiotics
   8430..9018    +  rep_origin     ori: high-copy-number ColE1/pMB1/pBR322/pUC origin of replication
   9201..9293    +  CDS            lacI (fragment): lac repressor; lacI; The lac repressor binds to the lac operator to inhibit transcription in E. coli. This inhibition can be relieved by adding lactose or isopropyl-β-D-thiogalactopyranoside (IPTG).
   9306..9327    +  protein_bind   CAP binding site: CAP binding activates transcription in the presence of cAMP. E. coli catabolite activator protein
   9342..9372    +  promoter       lac promoter: promoter for the E. coli lac operon
   9376..9398    +  protein_bind   lac operator (fragment): The lac repressor binds to the lac operator to inhibit transcription in E. coli. This inhibition can be relieved by adding lactose or isopropyl-β-D-thiogalactopyranoside (IPTG). lac repressor encoded by lacI
   9469..9590    -  polyA_signal   SV40 poly(A) signal: SV40 polyadenylation signal
   9585..9710    -  CDS            ble (fragment): BLE_KLEPN - Experimental evidence at protein level: Swiss-Prot protein existence level 1. Binding protein with a strong affinity to the bleomycin family of antibiotics. Binds to CL990; an antimitotic-antibiotic compound. From Klebsiella pneumoniae.
   9720..10094   -  CDS            BleoR: antibiotic-binding protein; Sh ble from Streptoalloteichus hindustanus; confers resistance to bleomycin, phleomycin, and Zeocin™
  10113..10160   -  promoter       EM7 promoter: synthetic bacterial promoter&nbsp
  10208..10537   -  promoter       SV40 promoter: SV40 enhancer and early promoter
  10551..18      -  rep_origin     f1 ori (across the origin) (sequence partly withheld): f1 bacteriophage origin of replication; arrow indicates direction of (+) strand synthesis
