[The description below was written by a language model from this plasmid's Addgene catalogue record and pLannotate feature annotations shown in this document.]
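Description:
FgH1tUTCyan is an empty lentiviral CRISPR backbone derived from FUGW, designed for drug-inducible expression of a single guide RNA together with a cyan fluorescent marker in mammalian cells. In bacteria it is maintained as a high-copy plasmid through a ColE1/pUC-type origin and selected with ampicillin via the bla gene. The backbone also carries an f1 origin and an SV40/EM7-driven bleomycin/Zeocin resistance cassette lying outside the viral region. The lentiviral portion is HIV-1 based. A CMV enhancer/promoter is fused to a truncated 5' LTR, so genomic RNA production does not rely on the native LTR promoter. This is followed by the Ψ packaging signal with a gag fragment, the RRE for Rev-dependent nuclear export, and the cPPT/CTS. A WPRE, a truncated 3' LTR and a bGH polyadenylation signal close the unit.

The payload has two parts. The first is the "H1t" promoter, a human H1 RNA polymerase III promoter carrying a tet operator sequence, placed directly upstream of the Streptococcus pyogenes Cas9 guide RNA scaffold. No targeting sequence is present, and the user adds one by restriction-enzyme cloning. The second is a human ubiquitin C promoter driving the Tet repressor followed by a CFP coding sequence. The short gap between these two reading frames is unannotated, so the record does not state how they are linked. TetR binds the operator and holds guide transcription off until tetracycline or an analogue such as doxycycline releases it, while CFP marks transduced cells for sorting or tracking. Cas9 is not encoded here and must be supplied separately. The sequencing-derived and depositor sequences show the same feature set in opposite orientations and differ by only a few bases in length.
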