Addgene plasmid #85551: FgH1tUTCyan
Purpose: (Empty Backbone) Inducible expression of guide with fluorescent Cyan reporter
Depositing lab: Marco Herold. Depositing organization: Walter and Eliza Hall Institute of Medical Research.
Backbone
  Vector backbone: FUGW
  Backbone manufacturer: David Baltimore
  Backbone size (bp): 10944
  Vector type: Mammalian Expression, Lentiviral, CRISPR
  Promoter: H1t
Growth in bacteria
  Bacterial resistance: Ampicillin, 100 μg/mL
  Growth temperature: 37°C
  Growth strain: NEB Stable
  Copy number: High Copy
Gene/Insert
  Cloning method: Restriction Enzyme
Terms and licenses: Academic/Nonprofit Terms; Industry Terms: Not Available to Industry
How to cite: FgH1tUTCyan was a gift from Marco Herold (Addgene plasmid # 85551 ; http://n2t.net/addgene:85551 ; RRID:Addgene_85551)
